>Addgene plasmid #149640 | pBbdCas9S_Psyn-sgRNA500 | depositor full sequence | sequence record 292399 | pBbdCas9S_Psyn-sgRNA500 sequence 11386 bps
TCCCCGGCAAGTTCATCCTTAGGGTTTCCATATCTCTTAAAAAGTCAATTTCTGCTTGATTAATTTCTTG
TGGATTATTGTTTTTGCGGTTTTTCATTTTTTATCTCCTTGAGTATTGAATTTTTTCTTATATATAAATA
TATAGCAAAAACTATTTTTGCCAACTTTTTTACAAAAAATTTTTTATTAAAACACTTAGGGCTTTGCTAA
ATTCTCTTTTAAAAGAACTTAGTAAAGCCCTATGGATTTAAGAACTGATTATACTTACGTAGTAAAAATA
CTACAGATATTAATAGTATAGACCATATCAAAATCATAATCAATTTATATTTATCTAAAATTGTAGTCCA
TACAAAATACAAAAAAATTAGGTTTTTCTAAATTCTATTTTAAAAGAACTTAGTAACACCTAATCTCTAA
ATTACTTACAAAATTCTAAAATTAGATTTTTAGTTCTTCATATTTCTTTAAAAGTTTTTTAAGAAAATCT
TTTTGATTTTCAAAAATTTCATGCATCATAAAACTAGTAAATTTGGATTTTTTTTTGTAAAAATCATAAC
TTTCTTGGGTTTTAAGTTGAAATCTTAATGGTTTTATTGGATTTTGCCTAGATTTTTTTAACGCCGGACT
TTCTTTATCTTTTATAAAATTATAAGAATTTTTAATACCATTTTCTATTAAATAATCTTCTTTTATAAGC
CCCTCTTGCAGTGCAGTTGCTAATCTTAAATACTTATACGCTTGAGTTTTTGCTACATCAAAGTCTTTTA
TAAAATCAAGAAAAGTTTTATAACCATCAAATTTATAATATTGATTATCTTTTATTTCTTTTAAAATTTT
AATATTTTCCACCCTGTGGAATATTTCTTTTTTGAAATTGTCATTTAACTTTTCCTTTAGTGTCTTGTAA
TAAGAAATTTTACTTTCATTAATCATTAAATTTTGTTCAACATAAGTATCTATCTTTTTTGTTAAAACTT
TAACAACACGTTTTTTTTCCATAAAAATTTTCCTTTATTTTTGCAACATTTTCCTTAATTGATATAATTG
TTACTATTTTAGATTTTTTAATATCCACTTAAGAATTAATCCCTCACTAGAATATTTTTTATTATAGAAT
TCATATACATGTTTTTCTAAATCTATAAATTTATCAACAATTGCTTTATTATAGGGTGTATCTATCTTTT
CTTTTCTTAATAATCGTCTCATATTCTTTAAATAACAACAAACACTGCCGGTTTTAAACCTAAATTCTAT
GTAATATATTTTTGAAAAAGTATATACATTTTCAACCCCGTTTATTTCATACTTTACAAAAACATTATTT
ATTGGTTTTCTATAACCATAGTAAATGCCTAAAAATTTGTCCCCGTCTTTCATAGGATATAGATAAAGTT
TTTGAATCTCTGATTTATCTAATAATTTTTCAAAAAAAATTATACACCGCTTTTGTTTGTTACTAACTAC
TCTATGCAATGCCTTTAATATTTTTGTGTGATATATATTTTTATCACCTTTTTTTTCTTTCAGCAGGAAG
ATACTTTCTTTTGGAAATTTAATTTTTTGTTCATTTATTCTTGCAGCCTTAAGTCCGATTTTCATATTTA
ATCCTTATATAGCCTTTCTATTTAATTCTTTTAAACTCAATAAACTTTTTTGGTTTTTCATTAGTTCTAA
TAATTCGCAATAATATGTGCAAAACACTTTATTGTATTCTATTTTCTTTTGGTTATTCAAATATTCTTTT
ATAATTGGCTTTAGAAGTTCAATATTTACTTCTTTTTTTAGTTGTTCAATAAGGATATTGAAAATGTTTG
TTTTTAAATCTTGATAATTTTGTTGAGAATTTTCTTTTTTTCTTTCAATTGACTTCTCTAATTTACGCTT
TATATTGTTTAAATCGCTATATTTATGACTTTCAATAATAAAATGAGGCTTAAATTTGTAATTTTCGTAT
ATTTTTTGGAAACTTGTTTCTAATTGTTTAGAATTATATTCATTTTTTTCAAATTCTTTTTGAGTGTTGC
ATAGAATTTCCTTTAATTTTTCTTGTTTTTCTTTCATACAAGATTTAGTAAAATGTATATTTTTATTTTT
TAGTAATTTAATTTCTATTATTTTTATGATTTTAAGTATTTTGATTATATTATCTTTATCAATATTTAAA
TTGAATAAAATTGTAAGAAAAATTGAAAGAATTTTTTTACATAAAAAGTTACATTTATTGAAGTAATTTC
TTACTTGATACTTTTCTATTTCATTAATCTTTCTTTCTTCTTTTATATTATTTTTATTATTTAAACACTC
CTTTAAATCTACACTCCCATTTTTAGTAAATCTATCTTTAAGGCCCCTTGAAACTCTATTTTGAAATCTT
AAATCTTTTTTTTCTTGAAAGTATTTATAGATTTTTTGGTAACATTCTTTTTTTGAAAAATTAAGTTGAT
AGTATATTTCGGTCCCCAAATTTACCCCTAAGTGTTTGTGATAATTAGTTGTGACTTTAAATTCTTTTTC
TAATTTGTAAAGGTAATTTTGCAGTGTTTTTAGTTTAACGGGTGTTTGACTATTTCTTTTAAGGTTTTCA
TTAAAGTAATAGAGTATGTTTTTTTGTGTGTATTTCTTATATGTTTTATTTATGTACGCTAGTGTTGAGA
TAAGAACTACTAATTTATACTGTAATTTATTGTAGCAAGTTGTGGTTTTACTGGTTTTGTTTATATTAGA
TAAGTTTTCCATTTATAGCTCCTTGAATACCGGATTTTTTATCTATAAAGTATATATATCACAATTTTGA
TTTAAAAGTAAATTCTTTTTTTAAAAATACAAAAATTTTTTATAAATTATATAGACCATGATATTGTATT
AATACTAATTGATTTTAATTTAAGGTTGAACTAAAATAAACATAGTTTTGTAGAAAATAATTTTTCATTA
TTTTGCTACTTGATATTGGATCGTAAAAATATTAGGGCTTTACAAAGTTCTTTTAAAAGAGAATTTAGTA
AAGCCCTAAGTCTTTTAATAAAAAATTTTTTGTAAAAAAGTTGGCAAAAATAGTTTTTGCTATATATTTA
TATATAAGAAAAAATTCAATACTCAAGGAGATAAAAAATGGAAAACTTAAACAATAATCCACAAAAAATT
AATCAAATAAATAAGCAAACTAATTTTATTGGTTTTGAAAATTTTATAGAACTTGATAATCAAGTTAATC
AAACTAAAGAAAAAAGTAAATTAAGTAAGATAGGTAAGAAATTACCCGGAATAAGCAGTCAAGTCTAGTC
TAGTGCCGGCCGGAATTCTAAAGATCTTTGACAGCTAGCTCAGTCCTAGGTATAATACTAGTGGAAGAGC
CAAAGTCAACACTTATAGACAAATATGATCTTTCTAACCTTCACGAAATAGCATCAGGGGGAGCACCTTT
GTCTAAGGAAGTAGGAGAGGCAGTTGCAAAGAGGTTTCATTTACCCGGAATTAGGCAAGGATATGGGTTA
ACAGAAACCACATCTGCAATTTTAATTACACCTGAAGGAGATGATAAACCAGGAGCTGTTGGGAAGGTTG
TTCCTTTTTTTGAGGCTAAAGTTGTTGATTTAGATACTGGAAAGACTTTAGGAGTTAATCAAAGAGGCGA
GTTATGTGTAAGAGGACCTATGATAATGTCAGGATACGTAAATAATCCAGAAGCTACAAATGCATTGATA
GATAAAGATGGTTGGTTACACTCAGGCGATATAGCTTATTGGGACGAAGATGAACACTTTTTTATAGTTG
ATAGATTGAAATCTTTGATTAAGTATAAAGGTTATCAAGTAGCTCCAGCAGAATTGGAAAGTATTTTATT
GCAACACCCAGCTCTTCCGTTTTAGAGCTAGAAATAGCAAGTTAAAATAAGGCTAGTCCGTTATCAACTT
GAAAAAGTGGCACCGAGTCGGTGCTTTTTTTGGCGCGCCAAATAATGCCCGTGTCCCTGTTGAATAGGGA
CACGGTTTTTTAACAATTTTTTTATTCCTAGGCCTTAGTGGCCGGTACCCGGGGATCCTTATTACTGGCC
GCTTTCTAGCCTGGATACTTGTCTGGCTAGTTGCATTAGAGAGTCAGCTAGAGCCCTAGGGCTAGCTGTT
TGTGTATTCGGAGCCAGTGTAGTTTTTCTTTTTACTAACGATACGGGTAATAATTGATTGCCTTTTACAG
CCTGACCTTGAGACAATTGCAAAAGTCTGTCCACAGAGGTTTGACCTAATAATCTAAAATCTTGTTTGAT
AGTAGTAAGTGGAGGTATGTAGCAACTAGAATCTTCTGTATCATCATAACCCACAACTGAAATATCAGCC
CCAACTCTAAGTCCACTTTCAGTAATAGCTCGCATAGCTCCTAAAGCCATTTGATCATTAGCAACTAACA
TAGCAGTAGGGACAATGCCTTCATTTAACATTTGCATTGTTTGCTGAAATCCTGACATAGCAGACCAATC
TCCTTCTCTTTCTGCTATTGGTTGTATTTGATTTCTTGTTAAATACTTGTGCCATCCTGCTAATCTCAAT
CTGGCACTTACTGAACTTAAGGGACCTGCAAGTAGTGCAATTTGTTGATGGCCTAATGCAACAAGGTGTT
CAACTCCTAACCTTGTTCCATCTTCGTGAGAAAAAATTATAGAGTTTATTGGGGTTTGGTCCGACACATC
CAAAAACAATGCTGGAACATTAGTACATGCTGCTTCAACTGCAATCGCATCTTGGTCATCAAGAGGATAA
TTAATTATAAGTCCACTAACACGTTGAGCTAATAAATTATGTACTGCTGCCTTACAAGCCTCTACACCTG
ATCTCTCAACCATTGATACAACAACGCTTGCACCAAGTTGATCAGCTCTCGATTTAATTGCGGCTACAAT
TTGACTAGGCGCATGTAATGCAAGTGATGATGTGGCAACTCCAATTAAAAGTGATTGTTTCCCCGCAAGT
TGCTGAGCAACGCGATTTGGTATATAATTCAACTCTGCCATAGCTGCTTCAACCTTCTCTCTTGTTTTTG
CAGATACATGACTTGCTTGGTTCACAACTCTCGAAACCGTTTGGTAGCTAACCCCGGCATATTCAGCAAC
ATCATACAAAGTAACAGGTTTCATGGATCATTCCTCCATGATAAAATTTAAATTTCTGACTTTGGCAAAT
CCTTTTGCCTGTTAAAAAGAATAGCACAAAAATTAAAAAAAAAGAAACGCAAATAGCAATAGCATTAAAA
ATAATTATTATTATTTATTTCTTTGATTAAAATCAAAAGCCTTTAATGTATTTTCTTGATCTTTCATGCG
CTTAACGGTAAAATCCAAGGTATTAAGTTCACCTTCCACTTTTCTCTCTCTATCTTCTCTAGAAAATCAT
AAAAAATTTATTTGCTTTGTGAGCGGATAACAATTATAATAGATTCAATTGTGAGCGGATAACAATTTCA
CACAGAATTCATTAAAGAGGAGAAATTACATATGGATAAGAAATACTCAATAGGCTTAGCTATCGGCACA
AATAGCGTCGGATGGGCGGTGATCACTGATGAATATAAGGTTCCGTCTAAAAAGTTCAAGGTTCTGGGAA
ATACAGACCGCCACAGTATCAAAAAAAATCTTATAGGGGCTCTTTTATTTGACAGTGGAGAGACAGCGGA
AGCGACTCGTCTCAAACGGACAGCTCGTAGAAGGTATACACGTCGGAAGAATCGTATTTGTTATCTACAG
GAGATTTTTTCAAATGAGATGGCGAAAGTAGATGATAGTTTCTTTCATCGACTTGAAGAGTCTTTTTTGG
TGGAAGAAGACAAGAAGCATGAACGTCATCCTATTTTTGGAAATATAGTAGATGAAGTTGCTTATCATGA
GAAATATCCAACTATCTATCATCTGCGAAAAAAATTGGTAGATTCTACTGATAAAGCGGATTTGCGCTTA
ATCTATTTGGCCTTAGCGCATATGATTAAGTTTCGTGGTCATTTTTTGATTGAGGGAGATTTAAATCCTG
ATAATAGTGATGTGGACAAACTATTTATCCAGTTGGTACAAACCTACAATCAATTATTTGAAGAAAACCC
TATTAACGCAAGTGGAGTAGATGCTAAAGCGATTCTTTCTGCACGATTGAGTAAATCAAGACGATTAGAA
AATCTCATTGCTCAGCTCCCCGGTGAGAAGAAAAATGGCTTATTTGGGAATCTCATTGCTTTGTCATTGG
GTTTGACCCCTAATTTTAAATCAAATTTTGATTTGGCAGAAGATGCTAAATTACAGCTTTCAAAAGATAC
TTACGATGATGATTTAGATAATTTATTGGCGCAAATTGGAGATCAATATGCTGATTTGTTTTTGGCAGCT
AAGAATTTATCAGATGCTATTTTACTTTCAGATATCCTAAGAGTAAATACTGAAATAACTAAGGCTCCCC
TATCAGCTTCAATGATTAAACGCTACGATGAACATCATCAAGACTTGACTCTTTTAAAAGCTTTAGTTCG
ACAACAACTTCCAGAAAAGTATAAAGAAATCTTTTTTGATCAATCAAAAAACGGATATGCAGGTTATATT
GATGGGGGAGCTAGCCAAGAAGAATTTTATAAATTTATCAAACCAATTTTAGAAAAAATGGATGGTACTG
AGGAATTATTGGTGAAACTAAATCGTGAAGATTTGCTGCGCAAGCAACGGACCTTTGACAACGGCTCTAT
TCCCCATCAAATTCACTTGGGTGAGCTGCATGCTATTTTGAGAAGACAAGAAGACTTTTATCCATTTTTA
AAAGACAATCGTGAGAAGATTGAAAAAATCTTGACTTTTCGAATTCCTTATTATGTTGGTCCATTGGCGC
GTGGCAATAGTCGTTTTGCATGGATGACTCGGAAGTCTGAAGAAACAATTACCCCATGGAATTTTGAAGA
AGTTGTCGATAAAGGTGCTTCAGCTCAATCATTTATTGAACGCATGACAAACTTTGATAAAAATCTTCCA
AATGAAAAAGTACTACCAAAACATAGTTTGCTTTATGAGTATTTTACGGTTTATAACGAATTGACAAAGG
TCAAATATGTTACTGAAGGAATGCGAAAACCAGCATTTCTTTCAGGTGAACAGAAGAAAGCCATTGTTGA
TTTACTCTTCAAAACAAATCGAAAAGTAACCGTTAAGCAATTAAAAGAAGATTATTTCAAAAAAATAGAA
TGTTTTGATAGTGTTGAAATTTCAGGAGTTGAAGATAGATTTAATGCTTCATTAGGTACCTACCATGATT
TGCTAAAAATTATTAAAGATAAAGATTTTTTGGATAATGAAGAAAATGAAGATATCTTAGAGGATATTGT
TTTAACATTGACCTTATTTGAAGATAGGGAGATGATTGAGGAAAGACTTAAAACATATGCTCACCTCTTT
GATGATAAGGTGATGAAACAGCTTAAACGTCGCCGTTATACTGGTTGGGGACGTTTGTCTCGAAAATTGA
TTAATGGTATTAGGGATAAGCAATCTGGCAAAACAATATTAGATTTTTTGAAATCAGATGGTTTTGCCAA
TCGCAATTTTATGCAGCTGATCCATGATGATAGTTTGACATTTAAAGAAGACATTCAAAAAGCACAAGTG
TCTGGACAAGGCGATAGTTTACATGAACATATTGCAAATTTAGCTGGTAGCCCTGCTATTAAAAAAGGTA
TTTTACAGACTGTAAAAGTTGTTGATGAATTGGTCAAAGTAATGGGGCGGCATAAGCCAGAAAATATCGT
TATTGAAATGGCACGTGAAAATCAGACAACTCAAAAGGGCCAGAAAAATTCGCGAGAGCGTATGAAACGA
ATCGAAGAAGGTATCAAAGAATTAGGAAGTCAGATTCTTAAAGAGCATCCTGTTGAAAATACTCAATTGC
AAAATGAAAAGCTCTATCTCTATTATCTCCAAAATGGAAGAGACATGTATGTGGACCAAGAATTAGATAT
TAATCGTTTAAGTGATTATGATGTCGATGCCATTGTTCCACAAAGTTTCCTTAAAGACGATTCAATAGAC
AATAAGGTCTTAACGCGTTCTGATAAAAATCGTGGTAAATCGGATAACGTTCCAAGTGAAGAAGTAGTCA
AAAAGATGAAAAACTATTGGAGACAACTTCTAAACGCCAAGTTAATCACTCAACGTAAGTTTGATAATTT
AACGAAAGCTGAACGTGGAGGTTTGAGTGAACTTGATAAAGCTGGTTTTATCAAACGCCAATTGGTTGAA
ACTCGCCAAATCACTAAGCATGTGGCACAAATTTTGGATAGTCGCATGAATACTAAATACGATGAAAATG
ATAAACTTATTCGAGAGGTTAAAGTGATTACCTTAAAATCTAAATTAGTTTCTGACTTCCGAAAAGATTT
CCAATTCTATAAAGTACGTGAGATTAACAATTACCATCATGCCCATGATGCGTATCTAAATGCCGTCGTT
GGAACTGCTTTGATTAAGAAATATCCAAAACTTGAATCGGAGTTTGTCTATGGTGATTATAAAGTTTATG
ATGTTCGTAAAATGATTGCTAAGTCTGAGCAAGAAATAGGCAAAGCAACCGCAAAATATTTCTTTTACTC
TAATATCATGAACTTCTTCAAAACAGAAATTACACTTGCAAATGGAGAGATTCGCAAACGCCCTCTAATC
GAAACTAATGGGGAAACTGGAGAAATTGTCTGGGATAAAGGGCGAGATTTTGCCACAGTGCGCAAAGTAT
TGTCCATGCCCCAAGTCAATATTGTCAAGAAAACAGAAGTACAGACAGGCGGATTCTCCAAGGAGTCAAT
TTTACCAAAAAGAAATTCGGACAAGCTTATTGCTCGTAAAAAAGACTGGGATCCAAAAAAATATGGTGGT
TTTGATAGTCCAACGGTAGCTTATTCAGTCCTAGTGGTTGCTAAGGTGGAAAAAGGGAAATCGAAGAAGT
TAAAATCCGTTAAAGAGTTACTAGGGATCACAATTATGGAAAGAAGTTCCTTTGAAAAAAATCCGATTGA
CTTTTTAGAAGCTAAAGGATATAAGGAAGTTAAAAAAGACTTAATCATTAAACTACCTAAATATAGTCTT
TTTGAGTTAGAAAACGGTCGTAAACGGATGCTGGCTAGTGCCGGAGAATTACAAAAAGGAAATGAGCTGG
CTCTGCCAAGCAAATATGTGAATTTTTTATATTTAGCTAGTCATTATGAAAAGTTGAAGGGTAGTCCAGA
AGATAACGAACAAAAACAATTGTTTGTGGAGCAGCATAAGCATTATTTAGATGAGATTATTGAGCAAATC
AGTGAATTTTCTAAGCGTGTTATTTTAGCAGATGCCAATTTAGATAAAGTTCTTAGTGCATATAACAAAC
ATAGAGACAAACCAATACGTGAACAAGCAGAAAATATTATTCATTTATTTACGTTGACGAATCTTGGAGC
TCCCGCTGCTTTTAAATATTTTGATACAACAATTGATCGTAAACGATATACGTCTACAAAAGAAGTTTTA
GATGCCACTCTTATCCATCAATCCATCACTGGTCTTTATGAAACACGCATTGATTTGAGTCAGCTAGGAG
GTGACACGCGTTTGGAGCAAGTGAAGTTCTGGAGGGATAAAAATTAATAAAAGCTTGATCAGATCTCAGC
TTTTTTTTGAAGTGCCTGGCAGTAAGTTGAAAAAATTTGAAATAAACTTGGACTATGTTAATAAAAAAAT
ACAAATTAACGAACAAAAAGATTTGAATTATTATATAATTTAGTTAAAAGCAATTTTAAATGAGGGAGGT
TTCCATATGAGGGAAGCGGTGATCGCCGAAGTATCGACTCAACTATCAGAGGTAGTTGGCGTCATCGAGC
GCCATCTCGAACCGACGTTGCTGGCCGTACATTTGTACGGCTCCGCAGTGGATGGCGGCCTGAAGCCACA
CAGTGATATTGATTTGCTGGTTACGGTGACCGTAAGGCTTGATGAAACAACGCGGCGAGCTTTGATCAAC
GACCTTTTGGAAACTTCGGCTTCCCCTGGAGAGAGCGAGATTCTCCGCGCTGTAGAAGTCACCATTGTTG
TGCACGACGACATCATTCCGTGGCGTTATCCAGCTAAGCGCGAACTGCAATTTGGAGAATGGCAGCGCAA
TGACATTCTTGCAGGTATCTTCGAGCCAGCCACGATCGACATTGATCTGGCTATCTTGCTGACAAAAGCA
AGAGAACATAGCGTTGCCTTGGTAGGTCCAGCGGCGGAGGAACTCTTTGATCCGGTTCCTGAACAGGATC
TATTTGAGGCGCTAAATGAAACCTTAACGCTATGGAACTCGCCGCCCGACTGGGCTGGCGATGAGCGAAA
TGTAGTGCTTACGTTGTCCCGCATTTGGTACAGCGCAGTAACCGGCAAAATCGCGCCGAAGGATGTCGCT
GCCGACTGGGCAATGGAGCGCCTGCCGGCCCAGTATCAGCCCGTCATACTTGAAGCTAGACAGGCTTATC
TTGGACAAGAAGAAGATCGCTTGGCCTCGCGCGCAGATCAGTTGGAAGAATTTGTCCACTACGTGAAAGG
CGAGATCACCAAGGTAGTCGGCAAATAATGACGTCGCCGGAGCGGTCGAGTTCTGGACCGACCGGCTCGG
GTTCTCATGACCAAAATCCCTTAACGTGAGTTTTCGTTCCACTGAGCGTCAGACCCCGTAGAAAAGATCA
AAGGATCTTCTTGAGATCCTTTTTTTCTGCGCGTAATCTGCTGCTTGCAAACAAAAAAACCACCGCTACC
AGCGGTGGTTTGTTTGCCGGATCAAGAGCTACCAACTCTTTTTCCGAAGGTAACTGGCTTCAGCAGAGCG
CAGATACCAAATACTGTCCTTCTAGTGTAGCCGTAGTTAGGCCACCACTTCAAGAACTCTGTAGCACCGC
CTACATACCTCGCTCTGCTAATCCTGTTACCAGTGGCTGCTGCCAGTGGCGATAAGTCGTGTCTTACCGG
GTTGGACTCAAGACGATAGTTACCGGATAAGGCGCAGCGGTCGGGCTGAACGGGGGGTTCGTGCACACAG
CCCAGCTTGGAGCGAACGACCTACACCGAACTGAGATACCTACAGCGTGAGCTATGAGAAAGCGCCACGC
TTCCCGAAGGGAGAAAGGCGGACAGGTATCCGGTAAGCGGCAGGGTCGGAACAGGAGAGCGCACGAGGGA
GCTTCCAGGGGGAAACGCCTGGTATCTTTATAGTCCTGTCGGGTTTCGCCACCTCTGACTTGAGCGTCGA
TTTTTGTGATGCTCGTCAGGGGGGCGGAGCCTATGGAAAAACGCCAGCAACGCGGCCTTTTTACGGTTCC
TGGGCTTTTGCTGGCCTTTTGCTCACATGTTCTTTCCTGCACTAGA
Features (pLannotate 1.2.2; 12 found; start..end, strand, type, name):
   3318..3352    +  promoter       J23119(SpeI) promoter: bacterial promoter (Registry of Standard Biological Parts BBa J23119) modified to end with an SpeI site
   3363..3860    +  CDS            LUCI_PHOPY (fragment): Experimental evidence at protein level: Swiss-Prot protein existence level 1. Produces green light with a wavelength of 562 nm. From Photinus pyralis (Common eastern firefly) (Lampyris pyralis).
   3869..3944    +  misc_RNA       gRNA scaffold: guide RNA scaffold for the Streptococcus pyogenes CRISPR/Cas9 system
   4055..5134    -  CDS            lacI: LACI_ECOLI - Experimental evidence at protein level: Swiss-Prot protein existence level 1. Repressor of the lactose operon. Binds allolactose as an inducer. From Escherichia coli (strain K12).
   5264..5368    -  CDS            fliD (fragment): FLID_BORBU - Protein inferred from homology: Swiss-Prot protein existence level 3. Required for the morphogenesis and for the elongation of the flagellar filament by facilitating polymerization of the flagellin monomers at the tip of growing filament. Forms a capping structure, which prevents flagellin subunits (transported through the central channel of the flagellum) from leaking out without polymerization at the distal end (By similarity). From Borrelia burgdorferi (strain ATCC 35210 / B31 / CIP 102532 / DSM 4680).
   5387..5431    +  promoter       T5 promoter: bacteriophage T5 promoter for E. coli RNA polymerase, with embedded lac operator
   5437..5457    +  protein_bind   lac operator (fragment): The lac repressor binds to the lac operator to inhibit transcription in E. coli. This inhibition can be relieved by adding lactose or isopropyl-β-D-thiogalactopyranoside (IPTG). lac repressor encoded by lacI
   5492..9595    +  CDS            dCas9: catalytically dead mutant of the Cas9 endonuclease from the Streptococcus pyogenes Type II CRISPR/Cas system RNA-guided DNA-binding protein that lacks endonuclease activity due to the D10A mutation in the RuvC catalytic domain and the H840A mutation in the HNH catalytic domain
   9645..9770    +  CDS            hslU (fragment): HSLU_BORBU - Protein inferred from homology: Swiss-Prot protein existence level 3. ATPase subunit of a proteasome-like degradation complex; this subunit has chaperone activity. The binding of ATP and its subsequent hydrolysis by HslU are essential for unfolding of protein substrates subsequently hydrolyzed by HslV. HslU recognizes the N-terminal part of its protein substrates and unfolds these before they are guided to HslV for hydrolysis. From Borrelia burgdorferi (strain ATCC 35210 / B31 / CIP 102532 / DSM 4680).
   9807..10598   +  CDS            SmR: aminoglycoside adenylyltransferase (Murphy, 1985); aadA; confers resistance to spectinomycin and streptomycin
  10600..10646   +  CDS            BleoR (fragment): antibiotic-binding protein; Sh ble from Streptoalloteichus hindustanus; confers resistance to bleomycin, phleomycin, and Zeocin™
  10721..11309   +  rep_origin     ori: high-copy-number ColE1/pMB1/pBR322/pUC origin of replication
