>Addgene plasmid #149640 | pBbdCas9S_Psyn-sgRNA500 | addgene full sequence | sequence record 308850 | Addgene NGS Result
GGCCGGAATTCTAAAGATCTTTGACAGCTAGCTCAGTCCTAGGTATAATACTAGTGGAAGAGCCAAAGTC
AACACTTATAGACAAATATGATCTTTCTAACCTTCACGAAATAGCATCAGGGGGAGCACCTTTGTCTAAG
GAAGTAGGAGAGGCAGTTGCAAAGAGGTTTCATTTACCCGGAATTAGGCAAGGATATGGGTTAACAGAAA
CCACATCTGCAATTTTAATTACACCTGAAGGAGATGATAAACCAGGAGCTGTTGGGAAGGTTGTTCCTTT
TTTTGAGGCTAAAGTTGTTGATTTAGATACTGGAAAGACTTTAGGAGTTAATCAAAGAGGCGAGTTATGT
GTAAGAGGACCTATGATAATGTCAGGATACGTAAATAATCCAGAAGCTACAAATGCATTGATAGATAAAG
ATGGTTGGTTACACTCAGGCGATATAGCTTATTGGGACGAAGATGAACACTTTTTTATAGTTGATAGATT
GAAATCTTTGATTAAGTATAAAGGTTATCAAGTAGCTCCAGCAGAATTGGAAAGTATTTTATTGCAACAC
CCAGCTCTTCCGTTTTAGAGCTAGAAATAGCAAGTTAAAATAAGGCTAGTCCGTTATCAACTTGAAAAAG
TGGCACCGAGTCGGTGCTTTTTTTGGCGCGCCAAATAATGCCCGTGTCCCTGTTGAATAGGGACACGGTT
TTTTAACAATTTTTTTATTCCTAGGCCTTAGTGGCCGGTACCCGGGGATCCTTATTACTGGCCGCTTTCT
AGCCTGGATACTTGTCTGGCTAGTTGCATTAGAGAGTCAGCTAGAGCCCTAGGGCTAGCTGTTTGTGTAT
TCGGAGCCAGTGTAGTTTTTCTTTTTACTAACGATACGGGTAATAATTGATTGCCTTTTACAGCCTGACC
TTGAGACAATTGCAAAAGTCTGTCCACAGAGGTTTGACCTAATAATCTAAAATCTTGTTTGATAGTAGTA
AGTGGAGGTATGTAGCAACTAGAATCTTCTGTATCATCATAACCCACAACTGAAATATCAGCCCCAACTC
TAAGTCCACTTTCAGTAATAGCTCGCATAGCTCCTAAAGCCATTTGATCATTAGCAACTAACATAGCAGT
AGGGACAATGCCTTCATTTAACATTTGCATTGTTTGCTGAAATCCTGACATAGCAGACCAATCTCCTTCT
CTTTCTGCTATTGGTTGTATTTGATTTCTTGTTAAATACTTGTGCCATCCTGCTAATCTCAATCTGGCAC
TTACTGAACTTAAGGGACCTGCAAGTAGTGCAATTTGTTGATGGCCTAATGCAACAAGGTGTTCAACTCC
TAACCTTGTTCCATCTTCGTGAGAAAAAATTATAGAGTTTATTGGGGTTTGGTCCGACACATCCAAAAAC
AATGCTGGAACATTAGTACATGCTGCTTCAACTGCAATCGCATCTTGGTCATCAAGAGGATAATTAATTA
TAAGTCCACTAACACGTTGAGCTAATAAATTATGTACTGCTGCCTTACAAGCCTCTACACCTGATCTCTC
AACCATTGATACAACAACGCTTGCACCAAGTTGATCAGCTCTCGATTTAATTGCGGCTACAATTTGACTA
GGCGCATGTAATGCAAGTGATGATGTGGCAACTCCAATTAAAAGTGATTGTTTCCCCGCAAGTTGCTGAG
CAACGCGATTTGGTATATAATTCAACTCTGCCATAGCTGCTTCAACCTTCTCTCTTGTTTTTGCAGATAC
ATGACTTGCTTGGTTCACAACTCTCGAAACCGTTTGGTAGCTAACCCCGGCATATTCAGCAACATCATAC
AAAGTAACAGGTTTCATGGATCATTCCTCCATGATAAAATTTAAATTTCTGACTTTGGCAAATCCTTTTG
CCTGTTAAAAAGAATAGCACAAAAATTAAAAAAAAAGAAACGCAAATAGCAATAGCATTAAAAATAATTA
TTATTATTTATTTCTTTGATTAAAATCAAAAGCCTTTAATGTATTTTCTTGATCTTTCATGCGCTTAACG
GTAAAATCCAAGGTATTAAGTTCACCTTCCACTTTTCTCTCTCTATCTTCTCTAGAAAATCATAAAAAAT
TTATTTGCTTTGTGAGCGGATAACAATTATAATAGATTCAATTGTGAGCGGATAACAATTTCACACAGAA
TTCATTAAAGAGGAGAAATTACATATGGATAAGAAATACTCAATAGGCTTAGCTATCGGCACAAATAGCG
TCGGATGGGCGGTGATCACTGATGAATATAAGGTTCCGTCTAAAAAGTTCAAGGTTCTGGGAAATACAGA
CCGCCACAGTATCAAAAAAAATCTTATAGGGGCTCTTTTATTTGACAGTGGAGAGACAGCGGAAGCGACT
CGTCTCAAACGGACAGCTCGTAGAAGGTATACACGTCGGAAGAATCGTATTTGTTATCTACAGGAGATTT
TTTCAAATGAGATGGCGAAAGTAGATGATAGTTTCTTTCATCGACTTGAAGAGTCTTTTTTGGTGGAAGA
AGACAAGAAGCATGAACGTCATCCTATTTTTGGAAATATAGTAGATGAAGTTGCTTATCATGAGAAATAT
CCAACTATCTATCATCTGCGAAAAAAATTGGTAGATTCTACTGATAAAGCGGATTTGCGCTTAATCTATT
TGGCCTTAGCGCATATGATTAAGTTTCGTGGTCATTTTTTGATTGAGGGAGATTTAAATCCTGATAATAG
TGATGTGGACAAACTATTTATCCAGTTGGTACAAACCTACAATCAATTATTTGAAGAAAACCCTATTAAC
GCAAGTGGAGTAGATGCTAAAGCGATTCTTTCTGCACGATTGAGTAAATCAAGACGATTAGAAAATCTCA
TTGCTCAGCTCCCCGGTGAGAAGAAAAATGGCTTATTTGGGAATCTCATTGCTTTGTCATTGGGTTTGAC
CCCTAATTTTAAATCAAATTTTGATTTGGCAGAAGATGCTAAATTACAGCTTTCAAAAGATACTTACGAT
GATGATTTAGATAATTTATTGGCGCAAATTGGAGATCAATATGCTGATTTGTTTTTGGCAGCTAAGAATT
TATCAGATGCTATTTTACTTTCAGATATCCTAAGAGTAAATACTGAAATAACTAAGGCTCCCCTATCAGC
TTCAATGATTAAACGCTACGATGAACATCATCAAGACTTGACTCTTTTAAAAGCTTTAGTTCGACAACAA
CTTCCAGAAAAGTATAAAGAAATCTTTTTTGATCAATCAAAAAACGGATATGCAGGTTATATTGATGGGG
GAGCTAGCCAAGAAGAATTTTATAAATTTATCAAACCAATTTTAGAAAAAATGGATGGTACTGAGGAATT
ATTGGTGAAACTAAATCGTGAAGATTTGCTGCGCAAGCAACGGACCTTTGACAACGGCTCTATTCCCCAT
CAAATTCACTTGGGTGAGCTGCATGCTATTTTGAGAAGACAAGAAGACTTTTATCCATTTTTAAAAGACA
ATCGTGAGAAGATTGAAAAAATCTTGACTTTTCGAATTCCTTATTATGTTGGTCCATTGGCGCGTGGCAA
TAGTCGTTTTGCATGGATGACTCGGAAGTCTGAAGAAACAATTACCCCATGGAATTTTGAAGAAGTTGTC
GATAAAGGTGCTTCAGCTCAATCATTTATTGAACGCATGACAAACTTTGATAAAAATCTTCCAAATGAAA
AAGTACTACCAAAACATAGTTTGCTTTATGAGTATTTTACGGTTTATAACGAATTGACAAAGGTCAAATA
TGTTACTGAAGGAATGCGAAAACCAGCATTTCTTTCAGGTGAACAGAAGAAAGCCATTGTTGATTTACTC
TTCAAAACAAATCGAAAAGTAACCGTTAAGCAATTAAAAGAAGATTATTTCAAAAAAATAGAATGTTTTG
ATAGTGTTGAAATTTCAGGAGTTGAAGATAGATTTAATGCTTCATTAGGTACCTACCATGATTTGCTAAA
AATTATTAAAGATAAAGATTTTTTGGATAATGAAGAAAATGAAGATATCTTAGAGGATATTGTTTTAACA
TTGACCTTATTTGAAGATAGGGAGATGATTGAGGAAAGACTTAAAACATATGCTCACCTCTTTGATGATA
AGGTGATGAAACAGCTTAAACGTCGCCGTTATACTGGTTGGGGACGTTTGTCTCGAAAATTGATTAATGG
TATTAGGGATAAGCAATCTGGCAAAACAATATTAGATTTTTTGAAATCAGATGGTTTTGCCAATCGCAAT
TTTATGCAGCTGATCCATGATGATAGTTTGACATTTAAAGAAGACATTCAAAAAGCACAAGTGTCTGGAC
AAGGCGATAGTTTACATGAACATATTGCAAATTTAGCTGGTAGCCCTGCTATTAAAAAAGGTATTTTACA
GACTGTAAAAGTTGTTGATGAATTGGTCAAAGTAATGGGGCGGCATAAGCCAGAAAATATCGTTATTGAA
ATGGCACGTGAAAATCAGACAACTCAAAAGGGCCAGAAAAATTCGCGAGAGCGTATGAAACGAATCGAAG
AAGGTATCAAAGAATTAGGAAGTCAGATTCTTAAAGAGCATCCTGTTGAAAATACTCAATTGCAAAATGA
AAAGCTCTATCTCTATTATCTCCAAAATGGAAGAGACATGTATGTGGACCAAGAATTAGATATTAATCGT
TTAAGTGATTATGATGTCGATGCCATTGTTCCACAAAGTTTCCTTAAAGACGATTCAATAGACAATAAGG
TCTTAACGCGTTCTGATAAAAATCGTGGTAAATCGGATAACGTTCCAAGTGAAGAAGTAGTCAAAAAGAT
GAAAAACTATTGGAGACAACTTCTAAACGCCAAGTTAATCACTCAACGTAAGTTTGATAATTTAACGAAA
GCTGAACGTGGAGGTTTGAGTGAACTTGATAAAGCTGGTTTTATCAAACGCCAATTGGTTGAAACTCGCC
AAATCACTAAGCATGTGGCACAAATTTTGGATAGTCGCATGAATACTAAATACGATGAAAATGATAAACT
TATTCGAGAGGTTAAAGTGATTACCTTAAAATCTAAATTAGTTTCTGACTTCCGAAAAGATTTCCAATTC
TATAAAGTACGTGAGATTAACAATTACCATCATGCCCATGATGCGTATCTAAATGCCGTCGTTGGAACTG
CTTTGATTAAGAAATATCCAAAACTTGAATCGGAGTTTGTCTATGGTGATTATAAAGTTTATGATGTTCG
TAAAATGATTGCTAAGTCTGAGCAAGAAATAGGCAAAGCAACCGCAAAATATTTCTTTTACTCTAATATC
ATGAACTTCTTCAAAACAGAAATTACACTTGCAAATGGAGAGATTCGCAAACGCCCTCTAATCGAAACTA
ATGGGGAAACTGGAGAAATTGTCTGGGATAAAGGGCGAGATTTTGCCACAGTGCGCAAAGTATTGTCCAT
GCCCCAAGTCAATATTGTCAAGAAAACAGAAGTCCAGACAGGCGGATTCTCCAAGGAGTCAATTTTACCA
AAAAGAAATTCGGACAAGCTTATTGCTCGTAAAAAAGACTGGGATCCAAAAAAATATGGTGGTTTTGATA
GTCCAACGGTAGCTTATTCAGTCCTAGTGGTTGCTAAGGTGGAAAAAGGGAAATCGAAGAAGTTAAAATC
CGTTAAAGAGTTACTAGGGATCACAATTCTGGAAAGAAGTTCCTTTGAAAAAAATCCGATTGACTTTTTA
GAAGCTAAAGGATATAAGGAAGTTAAAAAAGACTTAATCATTAAACTACCTAAATATAGTCTTTTTGAGT
TAGAAAACGGTCGTAAACGGATGCTGGCTAGTGCCGGAGAATTACAAAAAGGAAATGAGCTGGCTCTGCC
AAGCAAATATGTGAATTTTTTATATTTAGCTAGTCATTATGAAAAGTTGAAGGGTAGTCCAGAAGATAAC
GAACAAAAACAATTGTTTGTGGAGCAGCATAAGCATTATTTAGATGAGATTATTGAGCAAATCAGTGAAT
TTTCTAAGCGTGTTATTTTAGCAGATGCCAATTTAGATAAAGTTCTTAGTGCATATAACAAACATAGAGA
CAAACCAATACGTGAACAAGCAGAAAATATTATTCATTTATTTACGTTGACGAATCTTGGAGCTCCCGCT
GCTTTTAAATATTTTGATACAACAATTGATCGTAAACGATATACGTCTACAAAAGAAGTTTTAGATGCCA
CTCTTATCCATCAATCCATCACTGGTCTTTATGAAACACGCATTGATTTGAGTCAGCTAGGAGGTGACTA
ATAAAAGCTTGATCAGATCTCAGCTTTTTTTTGAAGTGCCTGGCAGTAAGTTGAAAAAATTTGAAATAAA
CTTGGACTATGTTAATAAAAAAATACAAATTAACGAACAAAAAGATTTGAATTATTATATAATTTAGTTA
AAAGCAATTTTAAATGAGGGAGGTTTCCATATGAGGGAAGCGGTGATCGCCGAAGTATCGACTCAACTAT
CAGAGGTAGTTGGCGTCATCGAGCGCCATCTCGAACCGACGTTGCTGGCCGTACATTTGTACGGCTCCGC
AGTGGATGGCGGCCTGAAGCCACACAGTGATATTGATTTGCTGGTTACGGTGACCGTAAGGCTTGATGAA
ACAACGCGGCGAGCTTTGATCAACGACCTTTTGGAAACTTCGGCTTCCCCTGGAGAGAGCGAGATTCTCC
GCGCTGTAGAAGTCACCATTGTTGTGCACGACGACATCATTCCGTGGCGTTATCCAGCTAAGCGCGAACT
GCAATTTGGAGAATGGCAGCGCAATGACATTCTTGCAGGTATCTTCGAGCCAGCCACGATCGACATTGAT
CTGGCTATCTTGCTGACAAAAGCAAGAGAACATAGCGTTGCCTTGGTAGGTCCAGCGGCGGAGGAACTCT
TTGATCCGGTTCCTGAACAGGATCTATTTGAGGCGCTAAATGAAACCTTAACGCTATGGAACTCGCCGCC
CGACTGGGCTGGCGATGAGCGAAATGTAGTGCTTACGTTGTCCCGCATTTGGTACAGCGCAGTAACCGGC
AAAATCGCGCCGAAGGATGTCGCTGCCGACTGGGCAATGGAGCGCCTGCCGGCCCAGTATCAGCCCGTCA
TACTTGAAGCTAGACAGGCTTATCTTGGACAAGAAGAAGATCGCTTGGCCTCGCGCGCAGATCAGTTGGA
AGAATTTGTCCACTACGTGAAAGGCGAGATCACCAAGGTAGTCGGCAAATAATGACGTCGCCGGAGCGGT
CGAGTTCTGGACCGACCGGCTCGGGTTCTCATGACCAAAATCCCTTAACGTGAGTTTTCGTTCCACTGAG
CGTCAGACCCCGTAGAAAAGATCAAAGGATCTTCTTGAGATCCTTTTTTTCTGCGCGTAATCTGCTGCTT
GCAAACAAAAAAACCACCGCTACCAGCGGTGGTTTGTTTGCCGGATCAAGAGCTACCAACTCTTTTTCCG
AAGGTAACTGGCTTCAGCAGAGCGCAGATACCAAATACTGTTCTTCTAGTGTAGCCGTAGTTAGGCCACC
ACTTCAAGAACTCTGTAGCACCGCCTACATACCTCGCTCTGCTAATCCTGTTACCAGTGGCTGCTGCCAG
TGGCGATAAGTCGTGTCTTACCGGGTTGGACTCAAGACGATAGTTACCGGATAAGGCGCAGCGGTCGGGC
TGAACGGGGGGTTCGTGCACACAGCCCAGCTTGGAGCGAACGACCTACACCGAACTGAGATACCTACAGC
GTGAGCTATGAGAAAGCGCCACGCTTCCCGAAGGGAGAAAGGCGGACAGGTATCCGGTAAGCGGCAGGGT
CGGAACAGGAGAGCGCACGAGGGAGCTTCCAGGGGGAAACGCCTGGTATCTTTATAGTCCTGTCGGGTTT
CGCCACCTCTGACTTGAGCGTCGATTTTTGTGATGCTCGTCAGGGGGGCGGAGCCTATGGAAAAACGCCA
GCAACGCGGCCTTTTTACGGTTCCTGGCCTTTTGCTGGCCTTTTGCTCACATGTTCTTTCCTGCACTAGA
TCCCCGGCAAGTTCATCCTTAGGGTTTTCATATCTCTTAAAAAGTCAATTTCTGCTTGATTAATTTCTTG
TGGATTATTGTTTTTGCGGTTTTTCATTTTTTATCTCCTTGAGTATTGAATTTTTTCTTATATATAAATA
TATAGCAAAAACTATTTTTGCCAACTTTTTTACAAAAAATTTTTTATTAAAACACTTAGGGCTTTGCTAA
ATTCTCTTTTAAAAGAACTTAGTAAAGCCCTATGGATTTAAGAACTGATTATACTTACGTAGTAAAAATA
CTACAGATATTAATAGTATAGACCATATCAAAATCATAATCAATTTATATTTATCTAAAATTGTAGTCCA
TACAAAATACAAAAAAATTAGGTTTTTCTAAATTCTATTTTAAAAGAACTTAGTAACACCTAATCTCTAA
ATTACTTACAAAATTCTAAAATTAGATTTTTAGTTCTTCATATTTCTTTAAAAGTTTTTTAAGAAAATCT
TTTTGATTTTCAAAAATTTCATGCATCATAAAACTAGTAAATTTGGATTTTTTTTTGTAAAAATCATAAC
TTTCTTGGGTTTTAAGTTGAAATCTTAATGGTTTTATTGGATTTTGCCTAGATTTTTTTAACGCCGGACT
TTCTTTATCTTTTATAAAATTATAAGAATTTTTAATACCATTTTCTATTAAATAATCTTCTTTTATAAGC
CCCTCTTGCAGTGCAGTTGCTAATCTTAAATACTTATACGCTTGAGTTTTTGCTACATCAAAGTCTTTTA
TAAAATCAAGAAAAGTTTTATAACCATCAAATTTATAATATTGATTATCTTTTATTTCTTTTAAAATTTT
AATATTTTCCACCCTGTGGAATATTTCTTTTTTGAAATTGTCATTTAACTTTTCCTTTAGTGTCTTGTAA
TAAGAAATTTTACTTTCATTAATCATTAAATTTTGTTCAACATAAGTATCTATCTTTTTTGTTAAAACTT
TAACAACACGTTTTTTTTCCATAAAAATTTTCCTTTATTTTTGCAACATTTTCCTTAATTGATATAATTG
TTACTATTTTAGATTTTTTAATATCCACTTAAGAATTAATCCCTCACTAGAATATTTTTTATTATAGAAT
TCATATACATGTTTTTCTAAATCTATAAATTTATCAACAATTGCTTTATTATAGGGTGTATCTATCTTTT
CTTTTCTTAATAATCGTCTCATATTCTTTAAATAACAACAAACACTGCCGGTTTTAAACCTAAATTCTAT
GTAATATATTTTTGAAAAAGTATATACATTTTCAACCCCGTTTATTTCATACTTTACAAAAACATTATTT
ATTGGTTTTCTATAACCATAGTAAATGCCTAAAAATTTGTCCCCGTCTTTCATAGGATATAGATAAAGTT
TTTGAATCTCTGATTTATCTAATAATTTTTCAAAAAAAATTATACACCGCTTTTGTTTGTTACTAACTAC
TCTATGCAATGCCTTTAATATTTTTGTGTGATATATATTTTTATCACCTTTTTTTTCTTTCAGCAGGAAG
ATACTTTCTTTTGGAAATTTAATTTTTTGTTCATTTATTCTTGCAGCCTTAAGTCCGATTTTCATATTTA
ATCCTTATATAGCCTTTCTATTTAATTCTTTTAAACTCAATAAACTTTTTTGGTTTTTCATTAGTTCTAA
TAATTCGCAATAATATGTGCAAAACACTTTATTGTATTCTATTTTCTTTTGGTTATTCAAATATTCTTTT
ATAATTGGCTTTAGAAGTTCAATATTTACTTCTTTTTTTAGTTGTTCAATAAGGATATTGAAAATGTTTG
TTTTTAAATCTTGATAATTTTGTTGAGAATTTTCTTTTTTTCTTTCAATTGACTTCTCTAATTTACGCTT
TATATTGTTTAAATCGCTATATTTATGACTTTCAATAATAAAATGAGGCTTAAATTTGTAATTTTCGTAT
ATTTTTTGGAAACTTGTTTCTAATTGTTTAGAATTATATTCATTTTTTTCAAATTCTTTTTGAGTGTTGC
ATAGAATTTCCTTTAATTTTTCTTGTTTTTCTTTCATACAAGATTTAGTAAAATGTATATTTTTATTTTT
TAGTAATTTAATTTCTATTATTTTTATGATTTTAAGTATTTTGATTATATTATCTTTATCAATATTTAAA
TTGAATAAAATTGTAAGAAAAATTGAAAGAATTTTTTTACATAAAAAGTTACATTTATTGAAGTAATTTC
TTACTTGATACTTTTCTATTTCATTAATCTTTCTTTCTTCTTTTATATTATTTTTATTATTTAAACACTC
CTTTAAATCTACACTCCCATTTTTAGTAAATCTATCTTTAAGGCCCCTTGAAACTCTATTTTGAAATCTT
AAATCTTTTTTTTCTTGAAAGTATTTATAGATTTTTTGGTAACATTCTTTTTTTGAAAAATTAAGTTGAT
AGTATATTTCGGTCCCCAAATTTACCCCTAAGTGTTTGTGATAATTAGTTGTGACTTTAAATTCTTTTTC
TAATTTGTAAAGGTAATTTTGCAGTGTTTTTAGTTTAACGGGTGTTTGACTATTTCTTTTAAGGTTTTCA
TTAAAGTAATAGAGTATGTTTTTTTGTGTGTATTTCTTATATGTTTTATTTATGTACGCTAGTGTTGAGA
TAAGGACTACTAATTTATACTGTAATTTATTGTAGCAAGTTGTGGTTTTACTGGTTTTGTTTATATTAGA
TAAGTTTTCCATTTATAGCTCCTTGAATACCGGATTTTTTATCTATAAAGTATATATATCACAATTTTGA
TTTAAAAGTAAATTCTTTTTTTAAAAATACAAAAATTTTTTATAAATTATATAGACCATGATATTGTATT
AATACTAATTGATTTTAATTTAAGGTTGAACTAAAATAAACATAGTTTTGTAGAAAATAATTTTTCATTA
TTTTGCTACTTGATATTGGATCGTAAAAATATTAGGGCTTTACAAAGTTCTTTTAAAAGAGAATTTAGTA
AAGCCCTAAGTCTTTTAATAAAAAATTTTTTGTAAAAAAGTTGGCAAAAATAGTTTTTGCTATATATTTA
TATATAAGAAAAAATTCAATACTCAAGGAGATAAAAAATGGAAAACTTAAACAATAATCCACAAAAAATT
AATCAAATAAATAAGCAAACTAATTTTATTGGTTTTGAAAATTTTATAGAACTTGATAATCAAGTTAATC
AAACTAAAGAAAAAAGTAAATTAAGTAAGATAGGTAAGAAATTACCCGGAATAAGCAGTCAAGTCTAGTG
C
Features (pLannotate 1.2.2; 12 found; start..end, strand, type, name):
     21..55      +  promoter       J23119(SpeI) promoter: bacterial promoter (Registry of Standard Biological Parts BBa J23119) modified to end with an SpeI site
     66..563     +  CDS            LUCI_PHOPY (fragment): Experimental evidence at protein level: Swiss-Prot protein existence level 1. Produces green light with a wavelength of 562 nm. From Photinus pyralis (Common eastern firefly) (Lampyris pyralis).
    572..647     +  misc_RNA       gRNA scaffold: guide RNA scaffold for the Streptococcus pyogenes CRISPR/Cas9 system
    758..1837    -  CDS            lacI: LACI_ECOLI - Experimental evidence at protein level: Swiss-Prot protein existence level 1. Repressor of the lactose operon. Binds allolactose as an inducer. From Escherichia coli (strain K12).
   1967..2071    -  CDS            fliD (fragment): FLID_BORBU - Protein inferred from homology: Swiss-Prot protein existence level 3. Required for the morphogenesis and for the elongation of the flagellar filament by facilitating polymerization of the flagellin monomers at the tip of growing filament. Forms a capping structure, which prevents flagellin subunits (transported through the central channel of the flagellum) from leaking out without polymerization at the distal end (By similarity). From Borrelia burgdorferi (strain ATCC 35210 / B31 / CIP 102532 / DSM 4680).
   2090..2134    +  promoter       T5 promoter: bacteriophage T5 promoter for E. coli RNA polymerase, with embedded lac operator
   2140..2160    +  protein_bind   lac operator (fragment): The lac repressor binds to the lac operator to inhibit transcription in E. coli. This inhibition can be relieved by adding lactose or isopropyl-β-D-thiogalactopyranoside (IPTG). lac repressor encoded by lacI
   2195..6299    +  CDS            dCas9 (fragment): catalytically dead mutant of the Cas9 endonuclease from the Streptococcus pyogenes Type II CRISPR/Cas system RNA-guided DNA-binding protein that lacks endonuclease activity due to the D10A mutation in the RuvC catalytic domain and the H840A mutation in the HNH catalytic domain
   6309..6434    +  CDS            hslU (fragment): HSLU_BORBU - Protein inferred from homology: Swiss-Prot protein existence level 3. ATPase subunit of a proteasome-like degradation complex; this subunit has chaperone activity. The binding of ATP and its subsequent hydrolysis by HslU are essential for unfolding of protein substrates subsequently hydrolyzed by HslV. HslU recognizes the N-terminal part of its protein substrates and unfolds these before they are guided to HslV for hydrolysis. From Borrelia burgdorferi (strain ATCC 35210 / B31 / CIP 102532 / DSM 4680).
   6471..7262    +  CDS            SmR: aminoglycoside adenylyltransferase (Murphy, 1985); aadA; confers resistance to spectinomycin and streptomycin
   7264..7310    +  CDS            BleoR (fragment): antibiotic-binding protein; Sh ble from Streptoalloteichus hindustanus; confers resistance to bleomycin, phleomycin, and Zeocin™
   7385..7973    +  rep_origin     ori: high-copy-number ColE1/pMB1/pBR322/pUC origin of replication
