[The description below was written by a language model from this plasmid's Addgene catalogue record and pLannotate feature annotations shown in this document.]
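Description:
pBbdCas9S_Psyn-sgRNA500 is an all-in-one CRISPR interference vector for Borrelia burgdorferi, deposited as an empty parental backbone into which guide sequences are cloned. It is propagated in E. coli from a high-copy ColE1/pUC-type origin and selected with spectinomycin through an aadA (SmR) aminoglycoside adenylyltransferase gene. A short fragment of B. burgdorferi hslU sits just upstream of aadA. It probably belongs to the Borrelia promoter region driving the marker, perhaps the P0526 element listed among the backbone modifications, but the record does not assign it explicitly. About 3.3 kb of the roughly 11.3 kb plasmid carries no automated annotation. That stretch may hold the elements needed for maintenance in the spirochete, although the record does not describe a Borrelia replicon.

The payload has three parts. Catalytically dead S. pyogenes Cas9 (D10A/H840A) lies downstream of a T5 promoter with lac operators, matching the listed PpQE30. The lacI repressor is encoded on the opposite strand next to a B. burgdorferi fliD fragment, which fits expression from the flaB promoter region (PflaB). Together these make dCas9 production IPTG-inducible. The sgRNA cassette is driven by a constitutive synthetic J23119-type promoter (Psyn). Between this promoter and the S. pyogenes gRNA scaffold is a roughly 500 bp fragment of firefly luciferase, which appears to be a stuffer marking the position where a targeting spacer is inserted, as the "sgRNA500" name suggests. The cloning sites themselves are not recorded.

Once a spacer is installed, induced dCas9 binds the target gene and blocks its transcription, giving selective knockdown of B. burgdorferi genes. The depositor and sequencing-derived records show the same feature order and differ only slightly in length.
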