Addgene plasmid #149640: pBbdCas9S_Psyn-sgRNA500
Purpose: (Empty Backbone) parental, all-in-one CRISPRi vector for B. burgdorferi, parental for gRNA cloning
Depositing lab: Christine Jacobs-Wagner. Depositing organization: Yale University. Publication: A CRISPR interference platform for selective downregulation of gene expression in Borrelia burgdorferi. Takacs CN, Scott M, Chang Y, Kloos ZA, Irnov I, Rosa PA, Liu J, Jacobs-Wagner C. Appl Environ Microbiol. 2020 Nov 30. pii: AEM.02519-20. doi: 10.1128/AEM.02519-20. PubMed 33257311.
Backbone
  Vector backbone: pBbdCas9S
  Backbone manufacturer: CJW lab
  Modifications to backbone: PflaB, PpQE30, P0526
  Vector type: Bacterial Expression, CRISPR
Growth in bacteria
  Bacterial resistance: Spectinomycin, 50 μg/mL
  Growth temperature: 30°C
  Growth strain: NEB 5-alpha F' Iq
  Copy number: High Copy
Gene/Insert
  Gene/Insert name: None
  Promoter: PflaB, PpQE30, Psyn
  Cloning method: Restriction Enzyme; 5′ cloning site Unknown (unknown if destroyed); 3′ cloning site Unknown (unknown if destroyed)
  Sequencing primers: 5′ Unknown
Terms and licenses: Academic/Nonprofit Terms; Industry Terms: Not Available to Industry
How to cite: pBbdCas9S_Psyn-sgRNA500 was a gift from Christine Jacobs-Wagner (Addgene plasmid # 149640 ; http://n2t.net/addgene:149640 ; RRID:Addgene_149640)
